>Addgene plasmid #179670 | CMVTO-RBDK65E-R89L-nTEVp | addgene full sequence | sequence record 356742 | Addgene NGS Result
CCGACAATTGCATGAAGAATCTGCTTAGGGTTAGGCGTTTTGCGCTGCTTCGTACGGGCCAGATATACGC
GTTGACATTGATTATTGACTAGTTATTAATAGTAATCAATTACGGGGTCATTAGTTCATAGCCCATATAT
GGAGTTCCGCGTTACATAACTTACGGTAAATGGCCCGCCTGGCTGACCGCCCAACGACCCCCGCCCATTG
ACGTCAATAATGACGTATGTTCCCATAGTAACGCCAATAGGGACTTTCCATTGACGTCAATGGGTGGAGT
ATTTACGGTAAACTGCCCACTTGGCAGTACATCAAGTGTATCATATGCCAAGTACGCCCCCTATTGACGT
CAATGACGGTAAATGGCCCGCCTGGCATTATGCCCAGTACATGACCTTATGGGACTTTCCTACTTGGCAG
TACATCTACGTATTAGTCATCGCTATTACCATGGTGATGCGGTTTTGGCAGTACATCAATGGGCGTGGAT
AGCGGTTTGACTCACGGGGATTTCCAAGTCTCCACCCCATTGACGTCAATGGGAGTTTGTTTTGGCACCA
AAATCAACGGGACTTTCCAAAATGTCGTAACAACTCCGCCCCATTGACGCAAATGGGCGGTAGGCGTGTA
CGGTGGGAGGTCTATATAAGCAGAGCTCTCCCTATCAGTGATAGAGATCTCCCTATCAGTGATAGAGATC
GTCGACGAGCTCGTTTAGTGAACCGTCAGATCGCCTGGAGACGCCATCCACGCTGTTTTGACCTCCATAG
AAGACACCGGGACCGATCCAGCCTCCGGACTCTAGCGTTTAAACTTAAGCTTCGCCACCATGGGATCCGG
GGAGAGTTTGTTTAAGGGGCCAAGGGACTATAACCCAATATCATCCACTATTTGCCACCTCACTAACGAG
AGCGATGGACATACAACCTCTCTCTACGGGATAGGCTTCGGTCCTTTCATCATTACCAATAAGCATCTGT
TTCGCCGAAACAACGGTACTCTTCTGGTTCAATCTCTTCATGGTGTCTTCAAGGTGAAAAACACCACTAC
GCTTCAGCAACACCTGATTGATGGTAGGGATATGATAATTATCAGAATGCCGAAAGATTTCCCACCTTTT
CCACAGAAGCTGAAATTCAGGGAACCGCAGAGAGAGGAGAGGATTTGTTTGGTAACGACCAACTTCCAGA
CGGGCTCTGGCAGCAGCGCGGATCCGAGTAAGACGTCAAACACAATCAGGGTTTTTCTCCCCAATGAACA
GCGGACCGTGGTAAACGTCCGAAACGGGATGAGTCTCCACGACTGTCTGATGAAAGCCTTGAAGGTGCTG
GGGCTTCAGCCTGAATGTTGCGCTGTCTTTCGCCTTCTCCACGAACACAAGGGCGCAAAGGCGAGGCTTG
ACTGGAATACAGACGCTGCAAGTTTGATTGGGGAAGAACTTCAGGTCGATTTCCTCTAGCTCGAGGAGGG
CCCGAACAAAAACTCATCTCAGAAGAGGATCTGAATAGCGCCGTCGACCATCATCATAATCATCATTGAG
TTTAAACCCGCTGATCAGCCTCGACTGTGCCTTCTAGTTGCCAGCCATCTGTTGTTTGCCCCTCCCCCGT
GCCTTCCTTGACCCTGGAAGGTGCCACTCCCACTGTCCTTTCCTAATAAAATGAGGAAATTGCATCGCAT
TGTCTGAGTAGGTGTCATTCTATTCTGGGGGGTGGGGTGGGGCAGGACAGCAAGGGGGAGGATTGGGAAG
ACAATAGCAGGCATGCTGGGGATGCGGTGGGCTCTATGGAGATCTATCGATGTTCTGGGGATGCGGTGGG
CTCTATGGCTTCTGAGGCGGAAAGAACCAGCTGGGGCTCTAGGGGGTATCCCC
[124 nt withheld, positions 1874-1997]
C
[91 nt withheld, positions 1999-2089]
AGGGTGATGGTTCACGTACCTAGAAGTTCCTATTCCGAAGTTCCTATTCTCTAGAAAGTATAGGAACTTC
CTTGGCCAAAAAGCCTGAACTCACCGCGACGTCTGTCGAGAAGTTTCTGATCGAAAAGTTCGACAGCGTC
TCCGACCTGATGCAGCTCTCGGAGGGCGAAGAATCTCGTGCTTTCAGCTTCGATGTAGGAGGGCGTGGAT
ATGTCCTGCGGGTAAATAGCTGCGCCGATGGTTTCTACAAAGATCGTTATGTTTATCGGCACTTTGCATC
GGCCGCGCTCCCGATTCCGGAAGTGCTTGACATTGGGGAATTCAGCGAGAGCCTGACCTATTGCATCTCC
CGCCGTGCACAGGGTGTCACGTTGCAAGACCTGCCTGAAACCGAACTGCCCGCTGTTCTGCAGCCGGTCG
CGGAGGCCATGGATGCGATCGCTGCGGCCGATCTTAGCCAGACGAGCGGGTTCGGCCCATTCGGACCGCA
AGGAATCGGTCAATACACTACATGGCGTGATTTCATATGCGCGATTGCTGATCCCCATGTGTATCACTGG
CAAACTGTGATGGACGACACCGTCAGTGCGTCCGTCGCGCAGGCTCTCGATGAGCTGATGCTTTGGGCCG
AGGACTGCCCCGAAGTCCGGCACCTCGTGCACGCGGATTTCGGCTCCAACAATGTCCTGACGGACAATGG
CCGCATAACAGCGGTCATTGACTGGAGCGAGGCGATGTTCGGGGATTCCCAATACGAGGTCGCCAACATC
TTCTTCTGGAGGCCGTGGTTGGCTTGTATGGAGCAGCAGACGCGCTACTTCGAGCGGAGGCATCCGGAGC
TTGCAGGATCGCCGCGGCTCCGGGCGTATATGCTCCGCATTGGTCTTGACCAACTCTATCAGAGCTTGGT
TGACGGCAATTTCGATGATGCAGCTTGGGCGCAGGGTCGATGCGACGCAATCGTCCGATCCGGAGCCGGG
ACTGTCGGGCGTACACAAATCGCCCGCAGAAGCGCGGCCGTCTGGACCGATGGCTGTGTAGAAGTACTCG
CCGATAGTGGAAACCGACGCCCCAGCACTCGTCCGAGGGCAAAGGAATAGCACGTACTACGAGATTTCGA
TTCCACCGCCGCCTTCTATGAAAGGTTGGGCTTCGGAATCGTTTTCCGGGACGCCGGCTGGATGATCCTC
CAGCGCGGGGATCTCATGCTGGAGTTCTTCGCCCACCCCAACTTGTTTATTGCAGCTTATAATGGTTACA
AATAAAGCAATAGCATCACAAATTTCACAAATAAAGCATTTTTTTCACTGCATTCTAGTTGTGGTTTGTC
CAAACTCATCAATGTATCTTATCATGTCTGTATACCGTCGACCTCTAGCTAGAGCTTGGCGTAATCATGG
TCATAGCTGTTTCCTGTGTGAAATTGTTATCCGCTCACAATTCCACACAACATACGAGCCGGAAGCATAA
AGTGTAAAGCCTGGGGTGCCTAATGAGTGAGCTAACTCACATTAATTGCGTTGCGCTCACTGCCCGCTTT
CCAGTCGGGAAACCTGTCGTGCCAGCTGCATTAATGAATCGGCCAACGCGCGGGGAGAGGCGGTTTGCGT
ATTGGGCGCTCTTCCGCTTCCTCGCTCACTGACTCGCTGCGCTCGGTCGTTCGGCTGCGGCGAGCGGTAT
CAGCTCACTCAAAGGCGGTAATACGGTTATCCACAGAATCAGGGGATAACGCAGGAAAGAACATGTGAGC
AAAAGGCCAGCAAAAGGCCAGGAACCGTAAAAAGGCCGCGTTGCTGGCGTTTTTCCATAGGCTCCGCCCC
CCTGACGAGCATCACAAAAATCGACGCTCAAGTCAGAGGTGGCGAAACCCGACAGGACTATAAAGATACC
AGGCGTTTCCCCCTGGAAGCTCCCTCGTGCGCTCTCCTGTTCCGACCCTGCCGCTTACCGGATACCTGTC
CGCCTTTCTCCCTTCGGGAAGCGTGGCGCTTTCTCATAGCTCACGCTGTAGGTATCTCAGTTCGGTGTAG
GTCGTTCGCTCCAAGCTGGGCTGTGTGCACGAACCCCCCGTTCAGCCCGACCGCTGCGCCTTATCCGGTA
ACTATCGTCTTGAGTCCAACCCGGTAAGACACGACTTATCGCCACTGGCAGCAGCCACTGGTAACAGGAT
TAGCAGAGCGAGGTATGTAGGCGGTGCTACAGAGTTCTTGAAGTGGTGGCCTAACTACGGCTACACTAGA
AGAACAGTATTTGGTATCTGCGCTCTGCTGAAGCCAGTTACCTTCGGAAAAAGAGTTGGTAGCTCTTGAT
CCGGCAAACAAACCACCGCTGGTAGCGGTGGTTTTTTTGTTTGCAAGCAGCAGATTACGCGCAGAAAAAA
AGGATCTCAAGAAGATCCTTTGATCTTTTCTACGGGGTCTGACGCTCAGTGGAACGAAAACTCACGTTAA
GGGATTTTGGTCATGAGATTATCAAAAAGGATCTTCACCTAGATCCTTTTAAATTAAAAATGAAGTTTTA
AATCAATCTAAAGTATATATGAGTAAACTTGGTCTGACAGTTACCAATGCTTAATCAGTGAGGCACCTAT
CTCAGCGATCTGTCTATTTCGTTCATCCATAGTTGCCTGACTCCCCGTCGTGTAGATAACTACGATACGG
GAGGGCTTACCATCTGGCCCCAGTGCTGCAATGATACCGCGAGACCCACGCTCACCGGCTCCAGATTTAT
CAGCAATAAACCAGCCAGCCGGAAGGGCCGAGCGCAGAAGTGGTCCTGCAACTTTATCCGCCTCCATCCA
GTCTATTAATTGTTGCCGGGAAGCTAGAGTAAGTAGTTCGCCAGTTAATAGTTTGCGCAACGTTGTTGCC
ATTGCTACAGGCATCGTGGTGTCACGCTCGTCGTTTGGTATGGCTTCATTCAGCTCCGGTTCCCAACGAT
CAAGGCGAGTTACATGATCCCCCATGTTGTGCAAAAAAGCGGTTAGCTCCTTCGGTCCTCCGATCGTTGT
CAGAAGTAAGTTGGCCGCAGTGTTATCACTCATGGTTATGGCAGCACTGCATAATTCTCTTACTGTCATG
CCATCCGTAAGATGCTTTTCTGTGACTGGTGAGTACTCAACCAAGTCATTCTGAGAATAGTGTATGCGGC
GACCGAGTTGCTCTTGCCCGGCGTCAATACGGGATAATACCGCGCCACATAGCAGAACTTTAAAAGTGCT
CATCATTGGAAAACGTTCTTCGGGGCGAAAACTCTCAAGGATCTTACCGCTGTTGAGATCCAGTTCGATG
TAACCCACTCGTGCACCCAACTGATCTTCAGCATCTTTTACTTTCACCAGCGTTTCTGGGTGAGCAAAAA
CAGGAAGGCAAAATGCCGCAAAAAAGGGAATAAGGGCGACACGGAAATGTTGAATACTCATACTCTTCCT
TTTTCAATATTATTGAAGCATTTATCAGGGTTATTGTCTCATGAGCGGATACATATTTGAATGTATTTAG
AAAAATAAACAAATAGGGGTTCCGCGCACATTTCCCCGAAAAGTGCCACCTGACGTCGACGGATCGGGAG
ATCTCCCGATCCCCTATGGTGCACTCTCAGTACAATCTGCTCTGATGCCGCATAGTTAAGCCAGTATCTG
CTCCCTGCTTGTGTGTTGGAGGTCGCTGAGTAGTGCGCGAGCAAAATTTAAGCTACAACAAGGCAAGGCT
TGA
Features (pLannotate 1.2.2; 23 found; start..end, strand, type, name):
     74..453     +  enhancer       CMV enhancer: human cytomegalovirus immediate early enhancer
    454..657     +  promoter       CMV promoter: human cytomegalovirus (CMV) immediate early promoter
    659..678     +  promoter       PLtetO-1 promoter (fragment): modified phage lambda PL promoter with tet operator sites (Lutz and Bujard, 1997)
    680..699     +  promoter       PLtetO-1 promoter (fragment): modified phage lambda PL promoter with tet operator sites (Lutz and Bujard, 1997)
    707..740     +  promoter       TRE3GV promoter (fragment): 3rd-generation Tet-responsive promoter that can be activated by binding of Tet-On® 3G, optimized for retroviral and lentiviral vectors
    839..1234    +  CDS            POLG_TEV (fragment): Experimental evidence at protein level: Swiss-Prot protein existence level 1. [Nuclear inclusion protein A]: has RNA-binding and proteolytic activities. From Tobacco etch virus (TEV).
   1199..1456    +  CDS            RAF1 (fragment): RAF1_HUMAN - Also known as RAF. Experimental evidence at protein level: Swiss-Prot protein existence level 1. Serine/threonine-protein kinase that acts as a regulatory link between the membrane-associated Ras GTPases and the MAPK/ERK cascade, and this critical regulatory link functions as a switch determining cell fate decisions including proliferation, differentiation, apoptosis, survival and oncogenic transformation. RAF1 activation initiates a mitogen-activated protein kinase (MAPK) cascade that comprises a sequential phosphorylation of the dual-specific MAPK kinases (MAP2K1/MEK1 and MAP2K2
   1565..1789    +  polyA_signal   bGH poly(A) signal: bovine growth hormone polyadenylation signal
   1805..1828    +  polyA_signal   bGH poly(A) signal (fragment): bovine growth hormone polyadenylation signal
   1832..1853    +  promoter       SV40 promoter (fragment): SV40 enhancer and early promoter
   1874..2107    +  rep_origin     f1 ori (fragment) (sequence partly withheld): f1 bacteriophage origin of replication; arrow indicates direction of (+) strand synthesis
   2112..2159    +  protein_bind   FRT: FLP-mediated recombination occurs in the 8-bp core sequence TCTAGAAA (Turan and Bode, 2011). FLP recombinase from the Saccharomyces cerevisiae 2μ plasmid
   2167..3189    +  CDS            HygR: aminoglycoside phosphotransferase from E. coli; aph(4)-Ia; confers resistance to hygromycin
   3199..3324    +  CDS            ble (fragment): BLE_KLEPN - Experimental evidence at protein level: Swiss-Prot protein existence level 1. Binding protein with a strong affinity to the bleomycin family of antibiotics. Binds to CL990; an antimitotic-antibiotic compound. From Klebsiella pneumoniae.
   3319..3440    +  polyA_signal   SV40 poly(A) signal: SV40 polyadenylation signal
   3513..3529    -  protein_bind   lac operator: The lac repressor binds to the lac operator to inhibit transcription in E. coli. This inhibition can be relieved by adding lactose or isopropyl-β-D-thiogalactopyranoside (IPTG). lac repressor encoded by lacI
   3537..3567    -  promoter       lac promoter: promoter for the E. coli lac operon
   3582..3603    -  protein_bind   CAP binding site: CAP binding activates transcription in the presence of cAMP. E. coli catabolite activator protein
   3616..3708    -  CDS            lacI (fragment): lac repressor; lacI; The lac repressor binds to the lac operator to inhibit transcription in E. coli. This inhibition can be relieved by adding lactose or isopropyl-β-D-thiogalactopyranoside (IPTG).
   3891..4479    -  rep_origin     ori: high-copy-number ColE1/pMB1/pBR322/pUC origin of replication
   4650..5510    -  CDS            AmpR: β-lactamase; bla; confers resistance to ampicillin, carbenicillin, and related antibiotics
   5511..5615    -  promoter       AmpR promoter: bla
   5674..5726    -  misc_feature   bom (fragment): basis of mobility region from pBR322
