[The description below was written by a language model from this plasmid's Addgene catalogue record and pLannotate feature annotations shown in this document.]
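Description:
CMVTO-RBDK65E-R89L-nTEVp is a 5.8 kb mammalian expression plasmid built on a CMVTO-FlpIn backbone. It is propagated in E. coli from a high-copy ColE1/pUC-type origin with ampicillin selection through the AmpR (β-lactamase) cassette. Expression of the payload is driven by the human cytomegalovirus immediate-early enhancer and promoter. Short tet operator matches sit immediately downstream, the "TO" arrangement, which allows transcription to be repressed where Tet repressor is present and relieved by tetracycline or doxycycline; in cells without the repressor the promoter acts constitutively. A bovine growth hormone polyadenylation signal terminates the transcript.

The open reading frame fuses an N-terminal fragment of tobacco etch virus protease (nTEVp, one half of a split TEV protease) to the Ras-binding domain of human RAF1 (c-Raf), with the protease fragment placed N-terminal to the RBD. The RBD carries the K65E and R89L substitutions. The record describes it only as a mutant Ras-binding domain, so the functional effect of these changes is not stated. In split-protease designs of this kind, proteolytic activity is regained only when the two halves are brought together by their fusion partners, so this plasmid would be paired with a complementary C-terminal TEVp construct. The associated work concerns protease-controlled secretion and display of intercellular signals.

Downstream of the expression cassette lie an FRT site directly followed by a hygromycin resistance coding sequence and an SV40 poly(A) signal, with no complete promoter annotated upstream. This is the Flp-In layout, in which Flp-mediated recombination into a genomic FRT landing pad activates HygR and permits selection of stable single-copy integrants. The plasmid can also be used for transient transfection.
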