Addgene plasmid #179670: CMVTO-RBDK65E-R89L-nTEVp
Purpose: Mutant Ras Binding Domain split-nTEVP
Depositing lab: Xiaojing Gao. Depositing organization: Stanford University. Publication: Protease-controlled secretion and display of intercellular signals. Vlahos AE, Kang J, Aldrete CA, Zhu R, Chong LS, Elowitz MB, Gao XJ. Nat Commun. 2022 Feb 17;13(1):912. doi: 10.1038/s41467-022-28623-y. PubMed 35177637.
Backbone
  Vector backbone: CMVTO-FlpIn
  Vector type: Mammalian Expression
Growth in bacteria
  Bacterial resistance: Ampicillin, 100 μg/mL
  Growth temperature: 37°C
  Growth strain: DH5alpha
  Copy number: High Copy
Gene/Insert
  Gene/Insert name: CRaf RBD protein
  Species: H. sapiens (human)
  Mutation: K65E, R89L
  Entrez Gene: RAF1 (a.k.a. CMD1NN, CRAF, NS5, Raf-1, c-Raf)
  Tag / fusion protein: nTEVP (N terminal on insert)
Terms and licenses: Academic/Nonprofit Terms; Industry Terms: Not Available to Industry
How to cite: CMVTO-RBDK65E-R89L-nTEVp was a gift from Xiaojing Gao (Addgene plasmid # 179670 ; http://n2t.net/addgene:179670 ; RRID:Addgene_179670)
